>Addgene plasmid #162966 | C514-E59: attB5r-RU5u-2xHA-nostop-attB1r | addgene full sequence | sequence record 330948 | Addgene NGS Result
CCGCTCCCGGCGGATTTGTCCTACTCAGGAGAGCGTTCACCGACAAACAACAGATAAAACGAAAGGCCCA
GTCTTCCGACTGAGCCTTTCGTTTTATTTGATGCCTGGCAGTTCCCTACTCTCGCGTTAACGCTACCATG
GAGCTCGAATTCTACAGTCACTAATACCATCTAAGTAGTTGATTCATAGTGACTGCATATGTTGTGTTTT
ACAGTATTATGTAGTCTGTTTTTTATGCAAAATCTAATTTAATATATTGATATTTATATCATTTTACGTT
TCTCGTTCAACTTTTGTATACAAAGTGGCGAGGGGCTCGCATCTCTCCTTCACGCGCCCGCCGCCCTACC
TGAGGCCGCCATCCACGCCGGTTGAGTCGCGTTCTGCCGCCTCCCGCCTGTGGTGCCTCCTGAACTGCGT
CCGCCGTCTAGGTAAGTTTAAAGCTCAGGTCGAGACCGGGCCTTTGTCCGGCGCTCCCTTGGAGCCTACC
TAGACTCAGCCGGCTCTCCACGCTTTGCCTGACCCTGCTTGCTCAACTCTACGTCTTTGTTTCGTTTTCT
GTTCTGCGCCGTTACAGATCACCATGGGCTACCCCTATGATGTTCCAGATTACGCTGGATATCCATACGA
CGTACCGGACTATGCGGGTACAACTTTGTACAAAAAAGTTGAACGAGAAACGTAAAATGATATAAATATC
AATATATTAAATTAGATTTTGCATAAAAAACAGACTACATAATACTGTAAAACACAACATATGCAGTCAC
TATGAACCAACTACTTAGATGGTATTAGTGACCTGTAGAATTCGAGCTCTAGAGCTGCAGGGCGGCCGCG
ATATCCCCTATAGTGAGTCGTATTACATGGTCATAGCTGTTTCCTGGCAGCTCTGGCCCGTGTCTCAAAA
TCTCTGATGTTACATTGCACAAGATCGGTACCCGGGGATCCTCTAGACCAGCCAGGACAGAAATGCCTCG
ACTTCGCTGCTACCCAAGGTTGCCGGGTGACGCACACCGTGGAAACGGATGAAGGCACGAACCCAGTGGA
CATAAGCCTGTTCGGTTCGTAAGCTGTAATGCAAGTAGCGTATGCGCTCACGCAACTGGTCCAGAACCTT
GACCGAACGCAGCGGTGGTAACGGCGCAGTGGCGGTTTTCATGGCTTGTTATGACTGTTTTTTTGGGGTA
CAGTCTATGCCTCGGGCATCCAAGCAGCAAGCGCGTTACGCCGTGGGTCGATGTTTGATGTTATGGAGCA
GCAACGATGTTACGCAGCAGGGCAGTCGCCCTAAAACAAAGTTAAACATTATGAGGGAAGCGGTGATCGC
CGAAGTATCGACTCAACTATCAGAGGTAGTTGGCGTCATCGAGCGCCATCTCGAACCGACGTTGCTGGCC
GTACATTTGTACGGCTCCGCAGTGGATGGCGGCCTGAAGCCACACAGTGATATTGATTTGCTGGTTACGG
TGACCGTAAGGCTTGATGAAACAACGCGGCGAGCTTTGATCAACGACCTTTTGGAAACTTCGGCTTCCCC
TGGAGAGAGCGAGATTCTCCGCGCTGTAGAAGTCACCATTGTTGTGCACGACGACATCATTCCGTGGCGT
TATCCAGCTAAGCGCGAACTGCAATTTGGAGAATGGCAGCGCAATGACATTCTTGCAGGTATCTTCGAGC
CAGCCACGATCGACATTGATCTGGCTATCTTGCTGACAAAAGCAAGAGAACATAGCGTTGCCTTGGTAGG
TCCAGCGGCGGAGGAACTCTTTGATCCGGTTCCTGAACAGGATCTATTTGAGGCGCTAAATGAAACCTTA
ACGCTATGGAACTCGCCGCCCGACTGGGCTGGCGATGAGCGAAATGTAGTGCTTACGTTGTCCCGCATTT
GGTACAGCGCAGTAACCGGCAAAATCGCGCCGAAGGATGTCGCTGCCGACTGGGCAATGGAGCGCCTGCC
GGCCCAGTATCAGCCCGTCATACTTGAAGCTAGACAGGCTTATCTTGGACAAGAAGAAGATCGCTTGGCC
TCGCGCGCAGATCAGTTGGAAGAATTTGTCCACTACGTGAAAGGCGAGATCACCAAGGTAGTCGGCAAAT
AACCCTCGAGCCACCCATGACCAAAATCCCTTAACGTGAGTTACGCGTCGTTCCACTGAGCGTCAGACCC
CGTAGAAAAGATCAAAGGATCTTCTTGAGATCCTTTTTTTCTGCGCGTAATCTGCTGCTTGCAAACAAAA
AAACCACCGCTACCAGCGGTGGTTTGTTTGCCGGATCAAGAGCTACCAACTCTTTTTCCGAAGGTAACTG
GCTTCAGCAGAGCGCAGATACCAAATACTGTTCTTCTAGTGTAGCCGTAGTTAGGCCACCACTTCAAGAA
CTCTGTAGCACCGCCTACATACCTCGCTCTGCTAATCCTGTTACCAGTGGCTGCTGCCAGTGGCGATAAG
TCGTGTCTTACCGGGTTGGACTCAAGACGATAGTTACCGGATAAGGCGCAGCGGTCGGGCTGAACGGGGG
GTTCGTGCACACAGCCCAGCTTGGAGCGAACGACCTACACCGAACTGAGATACCTACAGCGTGAGCTATG
AGAAAGCGCCACGCTTCCCGAAGGGAGAAAGGCGGACAGGTATCCGGTAAGCGGCAGGGTCGGAACAGGA
GAGCGCACGAGGGAGCTTCCAGGGGGAAACGCCTGGTATCTTTATAGTCCTGTCGGGTTTCGCCACCTCT
GACTTGAGCGTCGATTTTTGTGATGCTCGTCAGGGGGGCGGAGCCTATGGAAAAACGCCAGCAACGCGGC
CTTTTTACGGTTCCTGGCCTTTTGCTGGCCTTTTGCTCACATGTTCTTTCCTGCGTTATCCCCTGATTCT
GTGGATAACCGTATTACCGCTAGCCAGGAAGAGTTTGTAGAAACGCAAAAAGGCCATCCGTCAGGATGGC
CTTCTGCTTAGTTTGATGCCTGGCAGTTTATGGCGGGCGTCCTGCCCGCCACCCTCCGGGCCGTTGCTTC
ACAACGTTCAAAT
Features (pLannotate 1.2.2; 12 found; start..end, strand, type, name):
     54..97      +  terminator     rrnB T1 terminator: Escherichia coli rrnB; transcription terminator T1 from the E. coli rrnB gene
    185..306     -  protein_bind   attR5: mutant version of attR; recombination site for the Gateway® LR reaction LR Clonase™
    312..580     +  LTR            5' LTR (truncated): truncated 5' long terminal repeat (LTR) from human T-cell leukemia virus (HTLV) type 1
    596..616     +  CDS            3xHA (fragment): three tandem HA epitope tags
    650..774     +  protein_bind   attR1: mutant version of attR; recombination site for the Gateway® LR reaction LR Clonase™
    847..865     -  promoter       T7 promoter: promoter for bacteriophage T7 RNA polymerase
    935..957     +  misc_feature   MCS (fragment): pUC18/19 multiple cloning site
   1049..1072    +  promoter       Pc promoter (fragment): intI1 (promoter lies within the coding sequence); class 1 integron promoter
   1248..1304    +  CDS            GmR (fragment): gentamycin acetyltransferase; aacC1; confers resistance to gentamycin
   1311..2102    +  CDS            SmR: aminoglycoside adenylyltransferase (Murphy, 1985); aadA; confers resistance to spectinomycin and streptomycin
   2195..2783    +  rep_origin     ori: high-copy-number ColE1/pMB1/pBR322/pUC origin of replication
   2918..2945    -  terminator     rrnB T2 terminator: transcription terminator T2 from the E. coli rrnB gene
