[The description below was written by a language model from this plasmid's Addgene catalogue record and pLannotate feature annotations shown in this document.]
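Description:
C514-E59: attB5r-RU5u-2xHA-nostop-attB1r is a small (about 3.0 kb) Gateway entry clone built on the pDonr235 backbone, intended as a modular part for multi-fragment combinatorial assembly rather than as an expression vector in its own right. It is propagated in E. coli from a high-copy ColE1/pUC-type origin and selected with spectinomycin through the aadA (SmR) aminoglycoside adenylyltransferase gene. This gene sits downstream of fragments of a class 1 integron Pc promoter and a gentamicin acetyltransferase remnant, which likely reflect the origin of the resistance cassette. The rrnB T1 and T2 terminators flank the cloning region and insulate it from read-through transcription, and a T7 promoter and a short pUC MCS fragment lie just outside the insert.

The payload is a synthetic cassette consisting of a truncated HTLV-1 5' LTR segment (the RU5 element, used here as a 5' untranslated leader that is generally included to improve mammalian expression), followed by a dual HA epitope tag with no stop codon. The automated annotation labels the tag as a fragment of a 3xHA feature, which is a partial match to the tandem HA sequence rather than evidence of a third copy. The cassette is bracketed by recombination sites annotated as attR5 and attR1, consistent with the reverse-orientation attB5r/attB1r design named in the record. In a multisite LR reaction, this entry clone is placed upstream of an open reading frame carried in an attL1-flanked entry clone, so the UTR and tag read through into the downstream gene to yield an N-terminally 2xHA-tagged fusion protein. The promoter driving expression is not part of this plasmid and would be supplied by another module or the destination vector.
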