Addgene plasmid #162966: C514-E59: attB5r-RU5u-2xHA-nostop-attB1r
Purpose: Gateway attB5r/attB1r entry clone for generation of N-terminal dual HA-tagged fusion proteins
Depositing lab: Dominic Esposito. Depositing organization: National Cancer Institute (NCI). Publication: Combinatorial assembly of clone libraries using site-specific recombination. Wall VE, Garvey LA, Mehalko JL, Procter LV, Esposito D. Methods Mol Biol. 2014;1116:193-208. doi: 10.1007/978-1-62703-764-8_14. PubMed 24395366.
Backbone
  Vector backbone: pDonr235
  Vector type: Synthetic Biology
Growth in bacteria
  Bacterial resistance: Spectinomycin, 50 μg/mL
  Growth temperature: 37°C
  Growth strain: DH5alpha
  Copy number: High Copy
Gene/Insert
  Gene/Insert name: Dual HA epitope tag with upstream HTLV RU5 5' UTR
  Species: Synthetic
  Cloning method: Gateway Cloning
Terms and licenses: Academic/Nonprofit Terms; Industry Terms: Not Available to Industry
How to cite: C514-E59: attB5r-RU5u-2xHA-nostop-attB1r was a gift from Dominic Esposito (Addgene plasmid # 162966 ; http://n2t.net/addgene:162966 ; RRID:Addgene_162966)
